LOCUS       Exported 8714 bp ds-DNA circular SYN 14-DEC-2021
DEFINITION  For cloning of guide RNAs libraries compatible with RfxCas13d.
            Contains a 5' modified direct repeat. Clone using BsmBI. F overhang
            aaac. R overhang aaaa.
ACCESSION   .
VERSION     .
KEYWORDS    pLentiRNAGuide_001 - hU6-RfxCas13d-DR1-BsmBI-EFS-Puro-WPRE
SOURCE      synthetic DNA construct
  ORGANISM  synthetic DNA construct
REFERENCE   1 (bases 1 to 8714)
  AUTHORS   Wessels HH, Mendez-Mancilla A, Guo X, Legut M, Daniloski Z, Sanjana
            NE
  TITLE     Massively parallel Cas13 screens reveal principles for guide RNA
            design.
  JOURNAL   Nat Biotechnol. 2020 Jun;38(6):722-727. doi:
            10.1038/s41587-020-0456-9. Epub 2020 Mar 16.
  PUBMED    32518401
REFERENCE   2 (bases 1 to 8714)
  AUTHORS   .
  TITLE     Direct Submission
  JOURNAL   Exported Dec 14, 2021 from SnapGene Server 1.1.58
            http://www.snapgene.com
FEATURES             Location/Qualifiers
     source          1..8714
                     /organism="synthetic DNA construct"
                     /mol_type="other DNA"
     enhancer        1..380
                     /label=CMV enhancer
                     /note="human cytomegalovirus immediate early enhancer"
     promoter        382..580
                     /label=CMV promoter
                     /note="human cytomegalovirus (CMV) immediate early
                     promoter"
     primer_bind     535..555
                     /label=CMV-F
                     /note="Human CMV immediate early promoter, forward primer"
     LTR             598..778
                     /label=5' LTR (truncated)
                     /note="truncated 5' long terminal repeat (LTR) from HIV-1"
     misc_feature    825..950
                     /label=HIV-1 Psi
                     /note="packaging signal of human immunodeficiency virus
                     type 1"
     misc_feature    1443..1676
                     /label=RRE
                     /note="The Rev response element (RRE) of HIV-1 allows for
                     Rev-dependent mRNA export from the nucleus to the
                     cytoplasm."
     CDS             1861..1905
                     /codon_start=1
                     /product="antigenic peptide corresponding to amino acids
                     655 to 669 of the HIV envelope protein gp41 (Lutje Hulsik
                     et al., 2013)"
                     /label=gp41 peptide
                     /note="recognized by the 2H10 single-chain llama nanobody"
                     /translation="KNEQELLELDKWASL"
     misc_feature    2203..2320
                     /label=cPPT/CTS
                     /note="central polypurine tract and central termination
                     sequence of HIV-1"
     promoter        2371..2611
                     /label=U6 promoter
                     /note="RNA polymerase III promoter for human U6 snRNA"
     primer_bind     2371..2391
                     /label=hU6-F
                     /note="Human U6 promoter, forward primer"
     primer_bind     2542..2561
                     /label=LKO.1 5'
                     /note="Human U6 promoter, forward primer"
     misc_RNA        2622..2650
                     /label=RfxCas13d DR30
                     /note="5' processed 30-base direct repeat for an RfxCas13d
                     gRNA (Konermann et al., 2018)"
     promoter        2727..2938
                     /label=EF-1-alpha core promoter
                     /note="core promoter for human elongation factor
                     EF-1-alpha"
     CDS             2954..3553
                     /codon_start=1
                     /gene="pac from Streptomyces alboniger"
                     /product="puromycin N-acetyltransferase"
                     /label=PuroR
                     /note="confers resistance to puromycin"
                     /translation="MTEYKPTVRLATRDDVPRAVRTLAAAFADYPATRHTVDPDRHIER
                     VTELQELFLTRVGLDIGKVWVADDGAAVAVWTTPESVEAGAVFAEIGPRMAELSGSRLA
                     AQQQMEGLLAPHRPKEPAWFLATVGVSPDHQGKGLGSAVVLPGVEAAERAGVPAFLETS
                     APRNLPFYERLGFTVTADVEVPEGPRTWCMTRKPGA"
     primer_bind     complement(2954..2973)
                     /label=Puro-R
                     /note="Puromycin resistance gene, reverse primer. Also
                     called puro-variant-R"
     primer_bind     3450..3470
                     /label=Puro-F
                     /note="Puromycin resistance gene, forward primer"
     misc_feature    3569..4157
                     /label=WPRE
                     /note="woodchuck hepatitis virus posttranscriptional
                     regulatory element"
     primer_bind     complement(3622..3642)
                     /label=WPRE-R
                     /note="WPRE, reverse primer"
     CDS             complement(4040..4051)
                     /codon_start=1
                     /product="Factor Xa recognition and cleavage site"
                     /label=Factor Xa site
                     /translation="IEGR"
     LTR             4229..4462
                     /label=3' LTR (Delta-U3)
                     /note="self-inactivating 3' long terminal repeat (LTR) from
                     HIV-1"
     primer_bind     complement(4488..4505)
                     /label=BGH-rev
                     /note="Bovine growth hormone terminator, reverse primer.
                     Also called BGH reverse"
     polyA_signal    4494..4718
                     /label=bGH poly(A) signal
                     /note="bovine growth hormone polyadenylation signal"
     rep_origin      4764..5192
                     /direction=RIGHT
                     /label=f1 ori
                     /note="f1 bacteriophage origin of replication; arrow
                     indicates direction of (+) strand synthesis"
     primer_bind     complement(4851..4870)
                     /label=F1ori-R
                     /note="F1 origin, reverse primer"
     primer_bind     5061..5082
                     /label=F1ori-F
                     /note="F1 origin, forward primer"
     primer_bind     complement(5201..5221)
                     /label=pBABE 3'
                     /note="SV40 enhancer, reverse primer for pBABE vectors"
     promoter        5206..5535
                     /label=SV40 promoter
                     /note="SV40 enhancer and early promoter"
     rep_origin      5386..5521
                     /label=SV40 ori
                     /note="SV40 origin of replication"
     primer_bind     5448..5467
                     /label=SV40pro-F
                     /note="SV40 promoter/origin, forward primer"
     promoter        5583..5630
                     /label=EM7 promoter
                     /note="synthetic bacterial promoter "
     CDS             5649..6023
                     /codon_start=1
                     /gene="Sh ble from Streptoalloteichus hindustanus"
                     /product="antibiotic-binding protein"
                     /label=BleoR
                     /note="confers resistance to bleomycin, phleomycin, and
                     Zeocin(TM)"
                     /translation="MAKLTSAVPVLTARDVAGAVEFWTDRLGFSRDFVEDDFAGVVRDD
                     VTLFISAVQDQVVPDNTLAWVWVRGLDELYAEWSEVVSTNFRDASGPAMTEIGEQPWGR
                     EFALRDPAGNCVHFVAEEQD"
     polyA_signal    6153..6274
                     /label=SV40 poly(A) signal
                     /note="SV40 polyadenylation signal"
     primer_bind     complement(6190..6209)
                     /label=SV40pA-R
                     /note="SV40 polyA, reverse primer"
     primer_bind     6244..6263
                     /label=EBV-rev
                     /note="SV40 polyA terminator, reverse primer"
     primer_bind     complement(6323..6339)
                     /label=M13 rev
                     /note="common sequencing primer, one of multiple similar
                     variants"
     primer_bind     complement(6323..6339)
                     /label=M13 Reverse
                     /note="In lacZ gene. Also called M13-rev"
     primer_bind     complement(6336..6358)
                     /label=M13/pUC Reverse
                     /note="In lacZ gene"
     protein_bind    6347..6363
                     /label=lac operator
                     /bound_moiety="lac repressor encoded by lacI"
                     /note="The lac repressor binds to the lac operator to
                     inhibit transcription in E. coli. This inhibition can be
                     relieved by adding lactose or
                     isopropyl-beta-D-thiogalactopyranoside (IPTG)."
     promoter        complement(6371..6401)
                     /label=lac promoter
                     /note="promoter for the E. coli lac operon"
     protein_bind    6416..6437
                     /label=CAP binding site
                     /bound_moiety="E. coli catabolite activator protein"
                     /note="CAP binding activates transcription in the presence
                     of cAMP."
     primer_bind     complement(6554..6571)
                     /label=L4440
                     /note="L4440 vector, forward primer"
     rep_origin      complement(6725..7313)
                     /direction=LEFT
                     /label=ori
                     /note="high-copy-number ColE1/pMB1/pBR322/pUC origin of
                     replication"
     primer_bind     complement(6805..6824)
                     /label=pBR322ori-F
                     /note="pBR322 origin, forward primer"
     CDS             complement(7484..8344)
                     /codon_start=1
                     /gene="bla"
                     /product="beta-lactamase"
                     /label=AmpR
                     /note="confers resistance to ampicillin, carbenicillin, and
                     related antibiotics"
                     /translation="MSIQHFRVALIPFFAAFCLPVFAHPETLVKVKDAEDQLGARVGYI
                     ELDLNSGKILESFRPEERFPMMSTFKVLLCGAVLSRIDAGQEQLGRRIHYSQNDLVEYS
                     PVTEKHLTDGMTVRELCSAAITMSDNTAANLLLTTIGGPKELTAFLHNMGDHVTRLDRW
                     EPELNEAIPNDERDTTMPVAMATTLRKLLTGELLTLASRQQLIDWMEADKVAGPLLRSA
                     LPAGWFIADKSGAGERGSRGIIAALGPDGKPSRIVVIYTTGSQATMDERNRQIAEIGAS
                     LIKHW"
     primer_bind     8107..8126
                     /label=Amp-R
                     /note="Ampicillin resistance gene, reverse primer"
     promoter        complement(8345..8449)
                     /gene="bla"
                     /label=AmpR promoter
     primer_bind     complement(8524..8543)
                     /label=pRS-marker
                     /note="pRS vectors, use to sequence yeast selectable
                     marker"
ORIGIN
        1 gacattgatt attgactagt tattaatagt aatcaattac ggggtcatta gttcatagcc
       61 catatatgga gttccgcgtt acataactta cggtaaatgg cccgcctggc tgaccgccca
      121 acgacccccg cccattgacg tcaataatga cgtatgttcc catagtaacg ccaataggga
      181 ctttccattg acgtcaatgg gtggagtatt tacggtaaac tgcccacttg gcagtacatc
      241 aagtgtatca tatgccaagt acgcccccta ttgacgtcaa tgacggtaaa tggcccgcct
      301 ggcattatgc ccagtacatg accttatggg actttcctac ttggcagtac atctacgtat
      361 tagtcatcgc tattaccatg gtgatgcggt tttggcagta catcaatggg cgtggatagc
      421 ggtttgactc acggggattt ccaagtctcc accccattga cgtcaatggg agtttgtttt
      481 ggcaccaaaa tcaacgggac tttccaaaat gtcgtaacaa ctccgcccca ttgacgcaaa
      541 tgggcggtag gcgtgtacgg tgggaggtct atataagcag cgcgttttgc ctgtactggg
      601 tctctctggt tagaccagat ctgagcctgg gagctctctg gctaactagg gaacccactg
      661 cttaagcctc aataaagctt gccttgagtg cttcaagtag tgtgtgcccg tctgttgtgt
      721 gactctggta actagagatc cctcagaccc ttttagtcag tgtggaaaat ctctagcagt
      781 ggcgcccgaa cagggacttg aaagcgaaag ggaaaccaga ggagctctct cgacgcagga
      841 ctcggcttgc tgaagcgcgc acggcaagag gcgaggggcg gcgactggtg agtacgccaa
      901 aaattttgac tagcggaggc tagaaggaga gagatgggtg cgagagcgtc agtattaagc
      961 gggggagaat tagatcgcga tgggaaaaaa ttcggttaag gccaggggga aagaaaaaat
     1021 ataaattaaa acatatagta tgggcaagca gggagctaga acgattcgca gttaatcctg
     1081 gcctgttaga aacatcagaa ggctgtagac aaatactggg acagctacaa ccatcccttc
     1141 agacaggatc agaagaactt agatcattat ataatacagt agcaaccctc tattgtgtgc
     1201 atcaaaggat agagataaaa gacaccaagg aagctttaga caagatagag gaagagcaaa
     1261 acaaaagtaa gaccaccgca cagcaagcgg ccgctgatct tcagacctgg aggaggagat
     1321 atgagggaca attggagaag tgaattatat aaatataaag tagtaaaaat tgaaccatta
     1381 ggagtagcac ccaccaaggc aaagagaaga gtggtgcaga gagaaaaaag agcagtggga
     1441 ataggagctt tgttccttgg gttcttggga gcagcaggaa gcactatggg cgcagcgtca
     1501 atgacgctga cggtacaggc cagacaatta ttgtctggta tagtgcagca gcagaacaat
     1561 ttgctgaggg ctattgaggc gcaacagcat ctgttgcaac tcacagtctg gggcatcaag
     1621 cagctccagg caagaatcct ggctgtggaa agatacctaa aggatcaaca gctcctgggg
     1681 atttggggtt gctctggaaa actcatttgc accactgctg tgccttggaa tgctagttgg
     1741 agtaataaat ctctggaaca gatttggaat cacacgacct ggatggagtg ggacagagaa
     1801 attaacaatt acacaagctt aatacactcc ttaattgaag aatcgcaaaa ccagcaagaa
     1861 aagaatgaac aagaattatt ggaattagat aaatgggcaa gtttgtggaa ttggtttaac
     1921 ataacaaatt ggctgtggta tataaaatta ttcataatga tagtaggagg cttggtaggt
     1981 ttaagaatag tttttgctgt actttctata gtgaatagag ttaggcaggg atattcacca
     2041 ttatcgtttc agacccacct cccaaccccg aggggacccg acaggcccga aggaatagaa
     2101 gaagaaggtg gagagagaga cagagacaga tccattcgat tagtgaacgg atcggcactg
     2161 cgtgcgccaa ttctgcagac aaatggcagt attcatccac aattttaaaa gaaaaggggg
     2221 gattgggggg tacagtgcag gggaaagaat agtagacata atagcaacag acatacaaac
     2281 taaagaatta caaaaacaaa ttacaaaaat tcaaaatttt cgggtttatt acagggacag
     2341 cagagatcca gtttggttaa ttaaggtacc gagggcctat ttcccatgat tccttcatat
     2401 ttgcatatac gatacaaggc tgttagagag ataattggaa ttaatttgac tgtaaacaca
     2461 aagatattag tacaaaatac gtgacgtaga aagtaataat ttcttgggta gtttgcagtt
     2521 ttaaaattat gttttaaaat ggactatcat atgcttaccg taacttgaaa gtatttcgat
     2581 ttcttggctt tatatatctt gtggaaagga cgaaacaccg tacccctacc aactggtcgg
     2641 ggtttgaaac ggagacggac gtctcttttt tgaattcgct agctaggtct tgaaaggagt
     2701 gggaattgac tccggtgccc gtcagtgggc agagcgcaca tcgcccacag tccccgagaa
     2761 gttgggggga ggggtcggca attgatccgg tgcctagaga aggtggcgcg gggtaaactg
     2821 ggaaagtgat gtcgtgtact ggctccgcct ttttcccgag ggtgggggag aaccgtatat
     2881 aagtgcagta gtcgccgtga acgttctttt tcgcaacggg tttgccgcca gaacacagga
     2941 ccggttctag agcatgaccg agtacaagcc cacggtgcgc ctcgccaccc gcgacgacgt
     3001 ccccagggcc gtacgcaccc tcgccgccgc gttcgccgac taccccgcca cgcgccacac
     3061 cgtcgatccg gaccgccaca tcgagcgggt caccgagctg caagaactct tcctcacgcg
     3121 cgtcgggctc gacatcggca aggtgtgggt cgcggacgac ggcgccgcgg tggcggtctg
     3181 gaccacgccg gagagcgtcg aagcgggggc ggtgttcgcc gagatcggcc cgcgcatggc
     3241 cgagttgagc ggttcccggc tggccgcgca gcaacagatg gaaggcctcc tggcgccgca
     3301 ccggcccaag gagcccgcgt ggttcctggc caccgtcgga gtctcgcccg accaccaggg
     3361 caagggtctg ggcagcgccg tcgtgctccc cggagtggag gcggccgagc gcgccggggt
     3421 gcccgccttc ctggagacct ccgcgccccg caacctcccc ttctacgagc ggctcggctt
     3481 caccgtcacc gccgacgtcg aggtgcccga aggaccgcgc acctggtgca tgacccgcaa
     3541 gcccggtgcc tgaacgcgtt aagtcgacaa tcaacctctg gattacaaaa tttgtgaaag
     3601 attgactggt attcttaact atgttgctcc ttttacgcta tgtggatacg ctgctttaat
     3661 gcctttgtat catgctattg cttcccgtat ggctttcatt ttctcctcct tgtataaatc
     3721 ctggttgctg tctctttatg aggagttgtg gcccgttgtc aggcaacgtg gcgtggtgtg
     3781 cactgtgttt gctgacgcaa cccccactgg ttggggcatt gccaccacct gtcagctcct
     3841 ttccgggact ttcgctttcc ccctccctat tgccacggcg gaactcatcg ccgcctgcct
     3901 tgcccgctgc tggacagggg ctcggctgtt gggcactgac aattccgtgg tgttgtcggg
     3961 gaaatcatcg tcctttcctt ggctgctcgc ctgtgttgcc acctggattc tgcgcgggac
     4021 gtccttctgc tacgtccctt cggccctcaa tccagcggac cttccttccc gcggcctgct
     4081 gccggctctg cggcctcttc cgcgtcttcg ccttcgccct cagacgagtc ggatctccct
     4141 ttgggccgcc tccccgcgtc gactttaaga ccaatgactt acaaggcagc tgtagatctt
     4201 agccactttt taaaagaaaa ggggggactg gaagggctaa ttcactccca acgaagacaa
     4261 gatctgcttt ttgcttgtac tgggtctctc tggttagacc agatctgagc ctgggagctc
     4321 tctggctaac tagggaaccc actgcttaag cctcaataaa gcttgccttg agtgcttcaa
     4381 gtagtgtgtg cccgtctgtt gtgtgactct ggtaactaga gatccctcag acccttttag
     4441 tcagtgtgga aaatctctag cagggcccgt ttaaacccgc tgatcagcct cgactgtgcc
     4501 ttctagttgc cagccatctg ttgtttgccc ctcccccgtg ccttccttga ccctggaagg
     4561 tgccactccc actgtccttt cctaataaaa tgaggaaatt gcatcgcatt gtctgagtag
     4621 gtgtcattct attctggggg gtggggtggg gcaggacagc aagggggagg attgggaaga
     4681 caatagcagg catgctgggg atgcggtggg ctctatggct tctgaggcgg aaagaaccag
     4741 ctggggctct agggggtatc cccnnnnnnn nnnnnnnnnn nnnnnnnnnn nnnnnnnnnn
     4801 nnnnnnnnnn nnnnnnnnnn nnnnnnnnnn nnnnnnnnnn nnnnnnnnnn nnnnnnnnnn
     4861 nnnnnnnnnn nnnnnnnnnn nnnnnnncnn nnnnnnnnnn nnnnnnnnnn nnnnnnnnnn
     4921 nnnnnnnnnn nnnnnnnnnn nnnnnnnnnn nnnnnnnnnn nnnnnnnnnn nnnnnnnnna
     4981 nnnnnnnnnn nnnnnnnnnn nnnnnnnnnn nnnnnnnnnn nnnnnnnnnc ctttgacgtt
     5041 ggagtccacg ttctttaata gtggactctt gttccaaact ggaacaacac tcaaccctat
     5101 ctcggtctat tcttttgatt tataagggat tttgccgatt tcggcctatt ggttaaaaaa
     5161 tgagctgatt taacaaaaat ttaacgcgaa ttaattctgt ggaatgtgtg tcagttaggg
     5221 tgtggaaagt ccccaggctc cccagcaggc agaagtatgc aaagcatgca tctcaattag
     5281 tcagcaacca ggtgtggaaa gtccccaggc tccccagcag gcagaagtat gcaaagcatg
     5341 catctcaatt agtcagcaac catagtcccg cccctaactc cgcccatccc gcccctaact
     5401 ccgcccagtt ccgcccattc tccgccccat ggctgactaa ttttttttat ttatgcagag
     5461 gccgaggccg cctctgcctc tgagctattc cagaagtagt gaggaggctt ttttggaggc
     5521 ctaggctttt gcaaaaagct cccgggagct tgtatatcca ttttcggatc tgatcagcac
     5581 gtgttgacaa ttaatcatcg gcatagtata tcggcatagt ataatacgac aaggtgagga
     5641 actaaaccat ggccaagttg accagtgccg ttccggtgct caccgcgcgc gacgtcgccg
     5701 gagcggtcga gttctggacc gaccggctcg ggttctcccg ggacttcgtg gaggacgact
     5761 tcgccggtgt ggtccgggac gacgtgaccc tgttcatcag cgcggtccag gaccaggtgg
     5821 tgccggacaa caccctggcc tgggtgtggg tgcgcggcct ggacgagctg tacgccgagt
     5881 ggtcggaggt cgtgtccacg aacttccggg acgcctccgg gccggccatg accgagatcg
     5941 gcgagcagcc gtgggggcgg gagttcgccc tgcgcgaccc ggccggcaac tgcgtgcact
     6001 tcgtggccga ggagcaggac tgacacgtgc tacgagattt cgattccacc gccgccttct
     6061 atgaaaggtt gggcttcgga atcgttttcc gggacgccgg ctggatgatc ctccagcgcg
     6121 gggatctcat gctggagttc ttcgcccacc ccaacttgtt tattgcagct tataatggtt
     6181 acaaataaag caatagcatc acaaatttca caaataaagc atttttttca ctgcattcta
     6241 gttgtggttt gtccaaactc atcaatgtat cttatcatgt ctgtataccg tcgacctcta
     6301 gctagagctt ggcgtaatca tggtcatagc tgtttcctgt gtgaaattgt tatccgctca
     6361 caattccaca caacatacga gccggaagca taaagtgtaa agcctggggt gcctaatgag
     6421 tgagctaact cacattaatt gcgttgcgct cactgcccgc tttccagtcg ggaaacctgt
     6481 cgtgccagct gcattaatga atcggccaac gcgcggggag aggcggtttg cgtattgggc
     6541 gctcttccgc ttcctcgctc actgactcgc tgcgctcggt cgttcggctg cggcgagcgg
     6601 tatcagctca ctcaaaggcg gtaatacggt tatccacaga atcaggggat aacgcaggaa
     6661 agaacatgtg agcaaaaggc cagcaaaagg ccaggaaccg taaaaaggcc gcgttgctgg
     6721 cgtttttcca taggctccgc ccccctgacg agcatcacaa aaatcgacgc tcaagtcaga
     6781 ggtggcgaaa cccgacagga ctataaagat accaggcgtt tccccctgga agctccctcg
     6841 tgcgctctcc tgttccgacc ctgccgctta ccggatacct gtccgccttt ctcccttcgg
     6901 gaagcgtggc gctttctcat agctcacgct gtaggtatct cagttcggtg taggtcgttc
     6961 gctccaagct gggctgtgtg cacgaacccc ccgttcagcc cgaccgctgc gccttatccg
     7021 gtaactatcg tcttgagtcc aacccggtaa gacacgactt atcgccactg gcagcagcca
     7081 ctggtaacag gattagcaga gcgaggtatg taggcggtgc tacagagttc ttgaagtggt
     7141 ggcctaacta cggctacact agaagaacag tatttggtat ctgcgctctg ctgaagccag
     7201 ttaccttcgg aaaaagagtt ggtagctctt gatccggcaa acaaaccacc gctggtagcg
     7261 gtggtttttt tgtttgcaag cagcagatta cgcgcagaaa aaaaggatct caagaagatc
     7321 ctttgatctt ttctacgggg tctgacgctc agtggaacga aaactcacgt taagggattt
     7381 tggtcatgag attatcaaaa aggatcttca cctagatcct tttaaattaa aaatgaagtt
     7441 ttaaatcaat ctaaagtata tatgagtaaa cttggtctga cagttaccaa tgcttaatca
     7501 gtgaggcacc tatctcagcg atctgtctat ttcgttcatc catagttgcc tgactccccg
     7561 tcgtgtagat aactacgata cgggagggct taccatctgg ccccagtgct gcaatgatac
     7621 cgcgagaccc acgctcaccg gctccagatt tatcagcaat aaaccagcca gccggaaggg
     7681 ccgagcgcag aagtggtcct gcaactttat ccgcctccat ccagtctatt aattgttgcc
     7741 gggaagctag agtaagtagt tcgccagtta atagtttgcg caacgttgtt gccattgcta
     7801 caggcatcgt ggtgtcacgc tcgtcgtttg gtatggcttc attcagctcc ggttcccaac
     7861 gatcaaggcg agttacatga tcccccatgt tgtgcaaaaa agcggttagc tccttcggtc
     7921 ctccgatcgt tgtcagaagt aagttggccg cagtgttatc actcatggtt atggcagcac
     7981 tgcataattc tcttactgtc atgccatccg taagatgctt ttctgtgact ggtgagtact
     8041 caaccaagtc attctgagaa tagtgtatgc ggcgaccgag ttgctcttgc ccggcgtcaa
     8101 tacgggataa taccgcgcca catagcagaa ctttaaaagt gctcatcatt ggaaaacgtt
     8161 cttcggggcg aaaactctca aggatcttac cgctgttgag atccagttcg atgtaaccca
     8221 ctcgtgcacc caactgatct tcagcatctt ttactttcac cagcgtttct gggtgagcaa
     8281 aaacaggaag gcaaaatgcc gcaaaaaagg gaataagggc gacacggaaa tgttgaatac
     8341 tcatactctt cctttttcaa tattattgaa gcatttatca gggttattgt ctcatgagcg
     8401 gatacatatt tgaatgtatt tagaaaaata aacaaatagg ggttccgcgc acatttcccc
     8461 gaaaagtgcc acctgacgtc gacggatcgg gagatctccc gatcccctat ggtgcactct
     8521 cagtacaatc tgctctgatg ccgcatagtt aagccagtat ctgctccctg cttgtgtgtt
     8581 ggaggtcgct gagtagtgcg cgagcaaaat ttaagctaca acaaggcaag gcttgaccga
     8641 caattgcatg aagaatctgc ttagggttag gcgttttgcg ctgcttcgcg atgtacgggc
     8701 cagatatacg cgtt
//
