>Addgene plasmid #138150 | pLentiRNAGuide_001 - hU6-RfxCas13d-DR1-BsmBI-EFS-Puro-WPRE | depositor full sequence | sequence record 266655 | pLentiRNAGuide_001 - hU6-RfxCas13d-DR1-BsmBI-EFS-Puro-WPRE sequence 8714 bps
GTCGACGGATCGGGAGATCTCCCGATCCCCTATGGTGCACTCTCAGTACAATCTGCTCTGATGCCGCATA
GTTAAGCCAGTATCTGCTCCCTGCTTGTGTGTTGGAGGTCGCTGAGTAGTGCGCGAGCAAAATTTAAGCT
ACAACAAGGCAAGGCTTGACCGACAATTGCATGAAGAATCTGCTTAGGGTTAGGCGTTTTGCGCTGCTTC
GCGATGTACGGGCCAGATATACGCGTTGACATTGATTATTGACTAGTTATTAATAGTAATCAATTACGGG
GTCATTAGTTCATAGCCCATATATGGAGTTCCGCGTTACATAACTTACGGTAAATGGCCCGCCTGGCTGA
CCGCCCAACGACCCCCGCCCATTGACGTCAATAATGACGTATGTTCCCATAGTAACGCCAATAGGGACTT
TCCATTGACGTCAATGGGTGGAGTATTTACGGTAAACTGCCCACTTGGCAGTACATCAAGTGTATCATAT
GCCAAGTACGCCCCCTATTGACGTCAATGACGGTAAATGGCCCGCCTGGCATTATGCCCAGTACATGACC
TTATGGGACTTTCCTACTTGGCAGTACATCTACGTATTAGTCATCGCTATTACCATGGTGATGCGGTTTT
GGCAGTACATCAATGGGCGTGGATAGCGGTTTGACTCACGGGGATTTCCAAGTCTCCACCCCATTGACGT
CAATGGGAGTTTGTTTTGGCACCAAAATCAACGGGACTTTCCAAAATGTCGTAACAACTCCGCCCCATTG
ACGCAAATGGGCGGTAGGCGTGTACGGTGGGAGGTCTATATAAGCAGCGCGTTTTGCCTGTACTGGGTCT
CTCTGGTTAGACCAGATCTGAGCCTGGGAGCTCTCTGGCTAACTAGGGAACCCACTGCTTAAGCCTCAAT
AAAGCTTGCCTTGAGTGCTTCAAGTAGTGTGTGCCCGTCTGTTGTGTGACTCTGGTAACTAGAGATCCCT
CAGACCCTTTTAGTCAGTGTGGAAAATCTCTAGCAGTGGCGCCCGAACAGGGACTTGAAAGCGAAAGGGA
AACCAGAGGAGCTCTCTCGACGCAGGACTCGGCTTGCTGAAGCGCGCACGGCAAGAGGCGAGGGGCGGCG
ACTGGTGAGTACGCCAAAAATTTTGACTAGCGGAGGCTAGAAGGAGAGAGATGGGTGCGAGAGCGTCAGT
ATTAAGCGGGGGAGAATTAGATCGCGATGGGAAAAAATTCGGTTAAGGCCAGGGGGAAAGAAAAAATATA
AATTAAAACATATAGTATGGGCAAGCAGGGAGCTAGAACGATTCGCAGTTAATCCTGGCCTGTTAGAAAC
ATCAGAAGGCTGTAGACAAATACTGGGACAGCTACAACCATCCCTTCAGACAGGATCAGAAGAACTTAGA
TCATTATATAATACAGTAGCAACCCTCTATTGTGTGCATCAAAGGATAGAGATAAAAGACACCAAGGAAG
CTTTAGACAAGATAGAGGAAGAGCAAAACAAAAGTAAGACCACCGCACAGCAAGCGGCCGCTGATCTTCA
GACCTGGAGGAGGAGATATGAGGGACAATTGGAGAAGTGAATTATATAAATATAAAGTAGTAAAAATTGA
ACCATTAGGAGTAGCACCCACCAAGGCAAAGAGAAGAGTGGTGCAGAGAGAAAAAAGAGCAGTGGGAATA
GGAGCTTTGTTCCTTGGGTTCTTGGGAGCAGCAGGAAGCACTATGGGCGCAGCGTCAATGACGCTGACGG
TACAGGCCAGACAATTATTGTCTGGTATAGTGCAGCAGCAGAACAATTTGCTGAGGGCTATTGAGGCGCA
ACAGCATCTGTTGCAACTCACAGTCTGGGGCATCAAGCAGCTCCAGGCAAGAATCCTGGCTGTGGAAAGA
TACCTAAAGGATCAACAGCTCCTGGGGATTTGGGGTTGCTCTGGAAAACTCATTTGCACCACTGCTGTGC
CTTGGAATGCTAGTTGGAGTAATAAATCTCTGGAACAGATTTGGAATCACACGACCTGGATGGAGTGGGA
CAGAGAAATTAACAATTACACAAGCTTAATACACTCCTTAATTGAAGAATCGCAAAACCAGCAAGAAAAG
AATGAACAAGAATTATTGGAATTAGATAAATGGGCAAGTTTGTGGAATTGGTTTAACATAACAAATTGGC
TGTGGTATATAAAATTATTCATAATGATAGTAGGAGGCTTGGTAGGTTTAAGAATAGTTTTTGCTGTACT
TTCTATAGTGAATAGAGTTAGGCAGGGATATTCACCATTATCGTTTCAGACCCACCTCCCAACCCCGAGG
GGACCCGACAGGCCCGAAGGAATAGAAGAAGAAGGTGGAGAGAGAGACAGAGACAGATCCATTCGATTAG
TGAACGGATCGGCACTGCGTGCGCCAATTCTGCAGACAAATGGCAGTATTCATCCACAATTTTAAAAGAA
AAGGGGGGATTGGGGGGTACAGTGCAGGGGAAAGAATAGTAGACATAATAGCAACAGACATACAAACTAA
AGAATTACAAAAACAAATTACAAAAATTCAAAATTTTCGGGTTTATTACAGGGACAGCAGAGATCCAGTT
TGGTTAATTAAGGTACCGAGGGCCTATTTCCCATGATTCCTTCATATTTGCATATACGATACAAGGCTGT
TAGAGAGATAATTGGAATTAATTTGACTGTAAACACAAAGATATTAGTACAAAATACGTGACGTAGAAAG
TAATAATTTCTTGGGTAGTTTGCAGTTTTAAAATTATGTTTTAAAATGGACTATCATATGCTTACCGTAA
CTTGAAAGTATTTCGATTTCTTGGCTTTATATATCTTGTGGAAAGGACGAAACACCGTACCCCTACCAAC
TGGTCGGGGTTTGAAACGGAGACGGACGTCTCTTTTTTGAATTCGCTAGCTAGGTCTTGAAAGGAGTGGG
AATTGGCTCCGGTGCCCGTCAGTGGGCAGAGCGCACATCGCCCACAGTCCCCGAGAAGTTGGGGGGAGGG
GTCGGCAATTGATCCGGTGCCTAGAGAAGGTGGCGCGGGGTAAACTGGGAAAGTGATGTCGTGTACTGGC
TCCGCCTTTTTCCCGAGGGTGGGGGAGAACCGTATATAAGTGCAGTAGTCGCCGTGAACGTTCTTTTTCG
CAACGGGTTTGCCGCCAGAACACAGGACCGGTTCTAGAGCATGACCGAGTACAAGCCCACGGTGCGCCTC
GCCACCCGCGACGACGTCCCCAGGGCCGTACGCACCCTCGCCGCCGCGTTCGCCGACTACCCCGCCACGC
GCCACACCGTCGATCCGGACCGCCACATCGAGCGGGTCACCGAGCTGCAAGAACTCTTCCTCACGCGCGT
CGGGCTCGACATCGGCAAGGTGTGGGTCGCGGACGACGGCGCCGCGGTGGCGGTCTGGACCACGCCGGAG
AGCGTCGAAGCGGGGGCGGTGTTCGCCGAGATCGGCCCGCGCATGGCCGAGTTGAGCGGTTCCCGGCTGG
CCGCGCAGCAACAGATGGAAGGCCTCCTGGCGCCGCACCGGCCCAAGGAGCCCGCGTGGTTCCTGGCCAC
CGTCGGAGTCTCGCCCGACCACCAGGGCAAGGGTCTGGGCAGCGCCGTCGTGCTCCCCGGAGTGGAGGCG
GCCGAGCGCGCCGGGGTGCCCGCCTTCCTGGAGACCTCCGCGCCCCGCAACCTCCCCTTCTACGAGCGGC
TCGGCTTCACCGTCACCGCCGACGTCGAGGTGCCCGAAGGACCGCGCACCTGGTGCATGACCCGCAAGCC
CGGTGCCTGAACGCGTTAAGTCGACAATCAACCTCTGGATTACAAAATTTGTGAAAGATTGACTGGTATT
CTTAACTATGTTGCTCCTTTTACGCTATGTGGATACGCTGCTTTAATGCCTTTGTATCATGCTATTGCTT
CCCGTATGGCTTTCATTTTCTCCTCCTTGTATAAATCCTGGTTGCTGTCTCTTTATGAGGAGTTGTGGCC
CGTTGTCAGGCAACGTGGCGTGGTGTGCACTGTGTTTGCTGACGCAACCCCCACTGGTTGGGGCATTGCC
ACCACCTGTCAGCTCCTTTCCGGGACTTTCGCTTTCCCCCTCCCTATTGCCACGGCGGAACTCATCGCCG
CCTGCCTTGCCCGCTGCTGGACAGGGGCTCGGCTGTTGGGCACTGACAATTCCGTGGTGTTGTCGGGGAA
ATCATCGTCCTTTCCTTGGCTGCTCGCCTGTGTTGCCACCTGGATTCTGCGCGGGACGTCCTTCTGCTAC
GTCCCTTCGGCCCTCAATCCAGCGGACCTTCCTTCCCGCGGCCTGCTGCCGGCTCTGCGGCCTCTTCCGC
GTCTTCGCCTTCGCCCTCAGACGAGTCGGATCTCCCTTTGGGCCGCCTCCCCGCGTCGACTTTAAGACCA
ATGACTTACAAGGCAGCTGTAGATCTTAGCCACTTTTTAAAAGAAAAGGGGGGACTGGAAGGGCTAATTC
ACTCCCAACGAAGACAAGATCTGCTTTTTGCTTGTACTGGGTCTCTCTGGTTAGACCAGATCTGAGCCTG
GGAGCTCTCTGGCTAACTAGGGAACCCACTGCTTAAGCCTCAATAAAGCTTGCCTTGAGTGCTTCAAGTA
GTGTGTGCCCGTCTGTTGTGTGACTCTGGTAACTAGAGATCCCTCAGACCCTTTTAGTCAGTGTGGAAAA
TCTCTAGCAGGGCCCGTTTAAACCCGCTGATCAGCCTCGACTGTGCCTTCTAGTTGCCAGCCATCTGTTG
TTTGCCCCTCCCCCGTGCCTTCCTTGACCCTGGAAGGTGCCACTCCCACTGTCCTTTCCTAATAAAATGA
GGAAATTGCATCGCATTGTCTGAGTAGGTGTCATTCTATTCTGGGGGGTGGGGTGGGGCAGGACAGCAAG
GGGGAGGATTGGGAAGACAATAGCAGGCATGCTGGGGATGCGGTGGGCTCTATGGCTTCTGAGGCGGAAA
GAACCAGCTGGGGCTCTAGGGGGTATCCCC
[124 nt withheld, positions 5001-5124]
C
[91 nt withheld, positions 5126-5216]
A
[49 nt withheld, positions 5218-5266]
CCTTTGACGTTGGAGTCCACGTTCTTTAATAGTGGACTCTTGTTCCAAACTGGAACAACACTCAACCCTA
TCTCGGTCTATTCTTTTGATTTATAAGGGATTTTGCCGATTTCGGCCTATTGGTTAAAAAATGAGCTGAT
TTAACAAAAATTTAACGCGAATTAATTCTGTGGAATGTGTGTCAGTTAGGGTGTGGAAAGTCCCCAGGCT
CCCCAGCAGGCAGAAGTATGCAAAGCATGCATCTCAATTAGTCAGCAACCAGGTGTGGAAAGTCCCCAGG
CTCCCCAGCAGGCAGAAGTATGCAAAGCATGCATCTCAATTAGTCAGCAACCATAGTCCCGCCCCTAACT
CCGCCCATCCCGCCCCTAACTCCGCCCAGTTCCGCCCATTCTCCGCCCCATGGCTGACTAATTTTTTTTA
TTTATGCAGAGGCCGAGGCCGCCTCTGCCTCTGAGCTATTCCAGAAGTAGTGAGGAGGCTTTTTTGGAGG
CCTAGGCTTTTGCAAAAAGCTCCCGGGAGCTTGTATATCCATTTTCGGATCTGATCAGCACGTGTTGACA
ATTAATCATCGGCATAGTATATCGGCATAGTATAATACGACAAGGTGAGGAACTAAACCATGGCCAAGTT
GACCAGTGCCGTTCCGGTGCTCACCGCGCGCGACGTCGCCGGAGCGGTCGAGTTCTGGACCGACCGGCTC
GGGTTCTCCCGGGACTTCGTGGAGGACGACTTCGCCGGTGTGGTCCGGGACGACGTGACCCTGTTCATCA
GCGCGGTCCAGGACCAGGTGGTGCCGGACAACACCCTGGCCTGGGTGTGGGTGCGCGGCCTGGACGAGCT
GTACGCCGAGTGGTCGGAGGTCGTGTCCACGAACTTCCGGGACGCCTCCGGGCCGGCCATGACCGAGATC
GGCGAGCAGCCGTGGGGGCGGGAGTTCGCCCTGCGCGACCCGGCCGGCAACTGCGTGCACTTCGTGGCCG
AGGAGCAGGACTGACACGTGCTACGAGATTTCGATTCCACCGCCGCCTTCTATGAAAGGTTGGGCTTCGG
AATCGTTTTCCGGGACGCCGGCTGGATGATCCTCCAGCGCGGGGATCTCATGCTGGAGTTCTTCGCCCAC
CCCAACTTGTTTATTGCAGCTTATAATGGTTACAAATAAAGCAATAGCATCACAAATTTCACAAATAAAG
CATTTTTTTCACTGCATTCTAGTTGTGGTTTGTCCAAACTCATCAATGTATCTTATCATGTCTGTATACC
GTCGACCTCTAGCTAGAGCTTGGCGTAATCATGGTCATAGCTGTTTCCTGTGTGAAATTGTTATCCGCTC
ACAATTCCACACAACATACGAGCCGGAAGCATAAAGTGTAAAGCCTGGGGTGCCTAATGAGTGAGCTAAC
TCACATTAATTGCGTTGCGCTCACTGCCCGCTTTCCAGTCGGGAAACCTGTCGTGCCAGCTGCATTAATG
AATCGGCCAACGCGCGGGGAGAGGCGGTTTGCGTATTGGGCGCTCTTCCGCTTCCTCGCTCACTGACTCG
CTGCGCTCGGTCGTTCGGCTGCGGCGAGCGGTATCAGCTCACTCAAAGGCGGTAATACGGTTATCCACAG
AATCAGGGGATAACGCAGGAAAGAACATGTGAGCAAAAGGCCAGCAAAAGGCCAGGAACCGTAAAAAGGC
CGCGTTGCTGGCGTTTTTCCATAGGCTCCGCCCCCCTGACGAGCATCACAAAAATCGACGCTCAAGTCAG
AGGTGGCGAAACCCGACAGGACTATAAAGATACCAGGCGTTTCCCCCTGGAAGCTCCCTCGTGCGCTCTC
CTGTTCCGACCCTGCCGCTTACCGGATACCTGTCCGCCTTTCTCCCTTCGGGAAGCGTGGCGCTTTCTCA
TAGCTCACGCTGTAGGTATCTCAGTTCGGTGTAGGTCGTTCGCTCCAAGCTGGGCTGTGTGCACGAACCC
CCCGTTCAGCCCGACCGCTGCGCCTTATCCGGTAACTATCGTCTTGAGTCCAACCCGGTAAGACACGACT
TATCGCCACTGGCAGCAGCCACTGGTAACAGGATTAGCAGAGCGAGGTATGTAGGCGGTGCTACAGAGTT
CTTGAAGTGGTGGCCTAACTACGGCTACACTAGAAGAACAGTATTTGGTATCTGCGCTCTGCTGAAGCCA
GTTACCTTCGGAAAAAGAGTTGGTAGCTCTTGATCCGGCAAACAAACCACCGCTGGTAGCGGTGGTTTTT
TTGTTTGCAAGCAGCAGATTACGCGCAGAAAAAAAGGATCTCAAGAAGATCCTTTGATCTTTTCTACGGG
GTCTGACGCTCAGTGGAACGAAAACTCACGTTAAGGGATTTTGGTCATGAGATTATCAAAAAGGATCTTC
ACCTAGATCCTTTTAAATTAAAAATGAAGTTTTAAATCAATCTAAAGTATATATGAGTAAACTTGGTCTG
ACAGTTACCAATGCTTAATCAGTGAGGCACCTATCTCAGCGATCTGTCTATTTCGTTCATCCATAGTTGC
CTGACTCCCCGTCGTGTAGATAACTACGATACGGGAGGGCTTACCATCTGGCCCCAGTGCTGCAATGATA
CCGCGAGACCCACGCTCACCGGCTCCAGATTTATCAGCAATAAACCAGCCAGCCGGAAGGGCCGAGCGCA
GAAGTGGTCCTGCAACTTTATCCGCCTCCATCCAGTCTATTAATTGTTGCCGGGAAGCTAGAGTAAGTAG
TTCGCCAGTTAATAGTTTGCGCAACGTTGTTGCCATTGCTACAGGCATCGTGGTGTCACGCTCGTCGTTT
GGTATGGCTTCATTCAGCTCCGGTTCCCAACGATCAAGGCGAGTTACATGATCCCCCATGTTGTGCAAAA
AAGCGGTTAGCTCCTTCGGTCCTCCGATCGTTGTCAGAAGTAAGTTGGCCGCAGTGTTATCACTCATGGT
TATGGCAGCACTGCATAATTCTCTTACTGTCATGCCATCCGTAAGATGCTTTTCTGTGACTGGTGAGTAC
TCAACCAAGTCATTCTGAGAATAGTGTATGCGGCGACCGAGTTGCTCTTGCCCGGCGTCAATACGGGATA
ATACCGCGCCACATAGCAGAACTTTAAAAGTGCTCATCATTGGAAAACGTTCTTCGGGGCGAAAACTCTC
AAGGATCTTACCGCTGTTGAGATCCAGTTCGATGTAACCCACTCGTGCACCCAACTGATCTTCAGCATCT
TTTACTTTCACCAGCGTTTCTGGGTGAGCAAAAACAGGAAGGCAAAATGCCGCAAAAAAGGGAATAAGGG
CGACACGGAAATGTTGAATACTCATACTCTTCCTTTTTCAATATTATTGAAGCATTTATCAGGGTTATTG
TCTCATGAGCGGATACATATTTGAATGTATTTAGAAAAATAAACAAATAGGGGTTCCGCGCACATTTCCC
CGAAAAGTGCCACCTGAC
Features (pLannotate 1.2.2; 32 found; start..end, strand, type, name):
     31..83      -  misc_feature   bom (fragment): basis of mobility region from pBR322
    238..617     +  enhancer       CMV enhancer: human cytomegalovirus immediate early enhancer
    618..817     +  promoter       CMV promoter: human cytomegalovirus (CMV) immediate early promoter
    835..1015    +  LTR            5' LTR (truncated): truncated 5' long terminal repeat (LTR) from HIV-1
   1062..1187    +  misc_feature   HIV-1 Ψ: packaging signal of human immunodeficiency virus type 1
   1171..1534    +  CDS            HIV-1 gag (fragment): gag protein from human immunodeficiency virus 1; gag
   1680..1913    +  misc_feature   RRE: The Rev response element (RRE) of HIV-1 allows for Rev-dependent mRNA export from the nucleus to the cytoplasm.
   2290..2390    +  CDS            Rev (fragment): human immunodeficiency virus 1 (HIV-1) Rev protein; rev; enhances nuclear export of unspliced and incompletely spliced viral mRNAs
   2440..2557    +  misc_feature   cPPT/CTS: central polypurine tract and central termination sequence of HIV-1
   2608..2848    +  promoter       U6 promoter: RNA polymerase III promoter for human U6 snRNA
   2859..2887    +  misc_RNA       RfxCas13d DR30: 5' processed 30-base direct repeat for an RfxCas13d gRNA (Konermann et al., 2018)
   2920..2938    +  CDS            small t antigen (fragment): SV40 (simian virus 40) small t antigen
   2964..3175    +  promoter       EF-1α core promoter: core promoter for human elongation factor EF-1α
   3191..3790    +  CDS            PuroR (fragment): puromycin N-acetyltransferase; pac from Streptomyces; confers resistance to puromycin
   3806..4394    +  misc_feature   WPRE: woodchuck hepatitis virus posttranscriptional regulatory element
   4445..4464    +  misc_feature   cPPT/CTS (fragment): central polypurine tract and central termination sequence of HIV-1
   4466..4699    +  LTR            3' LTR (ΔU3): self-inactivating 3' long terminal repeat (LTR) from HIV-1
   4731..4955    +  polyA_signal   bGH poly(A) signal: bovine growth hormone polyadenylation signal
   4959..4980    +  promoter       SV40 promoter (fragment): SV40 enhancer and early promoter
   5001..5429    +  rep_origin     f1 ori (sequence partly withheld): f1 bacteriophage origin of replication; arrow indicates direction of (+) strand synthesis
   5443..5772    +  promoter       SV40 promoter: SV40 enhancer and early promoter
   5820..5867    +  promoter       EM7 promoter: synthetic bacterial promoter&nbsp
   5886..6260    +  CDS            BleoR: antibiotic-binding protein; Sh ble from Streptoalloteichus hindustanus; confers resistance to bleomycin, phleomycin, and Zeocin™
   6270..6395    +  CDS            ble (fragment): BLE_KLEPN - Experimental evidence at protein level: Swiss-Prot protein existence level 1. Binding protein with a strong affinity to the bleomycin family of antibiotics. Binds to CL990; an antimitotic-antibiotic compound. From Klebsiella pneumoniae.
   6390..6511    +  polyA_signal   SV40 poly(A) signal: SV40 polyadenylation signal
   6584..6600    -  protein_bind   lac operator: The lac repressor binds to the lac operator to inhibit transcription in E. coli. This inhibition can be relieved by adding lactose or isopropyl-β-D-thiogalactopyranoside (IPTG). lac repressor encoded by lacI
   6608..6638    -  promoter       lac promoter: promoter for the E. coli lac operon
   6653..6674    -  protein_bind   CAP binding site: CAP binding activates transcription in the presence of cAMP. E. coli catabolite activator protein
   6687..6779    -  CDS            lacI (fragment): lac repressor; lacI; The lac repressor binds to the lac operator to inhibit transcription in E. coli. This inhibition can be relieved by adding lactose or isopropyl-β-D-thiogalactopyranoside (IPTG).
   6962..7550    -  rep_origin     ori: high-copy-number ColE1/pMB1/pBR322/pUC origin of replication
   7721..8581    -  CDS            AmpR: β-lactamase; bla; confers resistance to ampicillin, carbenicillin, and related antibiotics
   8582..8686    -  promoter       AmpR promoter: bla
