[The description below was written by a language model from this plasmid's Addgene catalogue record, the feature table of its GenBank file and pLannotate feature annotations shown in this document.]
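Description:
pLentiRNAGuide_001 is an 8.7 kb lentiviral guide RNA cloning vector derived from lentiCRISPRv2, designed for building single guides or pooled guide libraries for the RNA-targeting nuclease RfxCas13d. It is propagated in E. coli through a high-copy ColE1/pUC-type origin with ampicillin selection (AmpR). The backbone also carries an f1 origin and an SV40 promoter/EM7-driven bleomycin/Zeocin resistance cassette located outside the viral genome. The two feature tables describe the same sequence and agree on content, differing only by a coordinate offset of about 237 bases.

The transfer region is a self-inactivating HIV-1 design. A CMV enhancer/promoter replaces the U3 of a truncated 5' LTR to drive genomic RNA production in packaging cells. It is followed by the Psi packaging signal, the RRE for Rev-dependent export, the cPPT/CTS, and a ΔU3 3' LTR with a downstream bGH polyadenylation signal. Within this frame, a human U6 Pol III promoter transcribes the processed RfxCas13d direct repeat, which sits 5' of the spacer position as Cas13d guides require and carries an A>T modification (DR1). Immediately downstream is a BsmBI cloning site that accepts annealed oligos or amplified library spacers through defined overhangs. A second cassette uses the EF-1α core (EFS) promoter to express puromycin N-acetyltransferase, with WPRE enhancing transcript expression, so that transduced mammalian cells can be selected with puromycin.

The vector encodes no Cas13d, so the nuclease must be supplied separately. According to the record, it was used in massively parallel Cas13 screens aimed at defining guide RNA design principles.
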