Addgene plasmid #138150: pLentiRNAGuide_001 - hU6-RfxCas13d-DR1-BsmBI-EFS-Puro-WPRE
Purpose: For cloning of guide RNAs libraries compatible with RfxCas13d. Contains a 5' modified direct repeat. Clone using BsmBI. F overhang aaac. R overhang aaaa
Depositing lab: Neville Sanjana. Depositing organization: New York Genome Center. Publication: Massively parallel Cas13 screens reveal principles for guide RNA design. Wessels HH, Mendez-Mancilla A, Guo X, Legut M, Daniloski Z, Sanjana NE. Nat Biotechnol. 2020 Jun;38(6):722-727. doi: 10.1038/s41587-020-0456-9. Epub 2020 Mar 16. PubMed 32518401.
Backbone
  Vector backbone: lentiCRISPRv2
  Vector type: Lentiviral
Growth in bacteria
  Bacterial resistance: Ampicillin, 100 μg/mL
  Growth temperature: 37°C
  Growth strain: NEB Stable
  Copy number: High Copy
Gene/Insert
  Gene/Insert name: hU6_Rfxcas13d-DR1_BsmBI
  Species: H. sapiens (human)
  Mutation: DR1 A>T
  Cloning method: Gibson Cloning
Terms and licenses: Academic/Nonprofit Terms; Industry Terms: Not Available to Industry
Depositor comments: Please visit https://doi.org/10.1101/2019.12.27.889089 for bioRxiv preprint.
How to cite: pLentiRNAGuide_001 - hU6-RfxCas13d-DR1-BsmBI-EFS-Puro-WPRE was a gift from Neville Sanjana (Addgene plasmid # 138150 ; http://n2t.net/addgene:138150 ; RRID:Addgene_138150)
